>Addgene plasmid #186957 | mCherry-Climp63(1–336) | addgene full sequence | sequence record 372967 | Addgene NGS Result
GACGGATCGGGAGATCTCCCGATCCCCTATGGTGCACTCTCAGTACAATCTGCTCTGATGCCGCATAGTT
AAGCCAGTATCTGCTCCCTGCTTGTGTGTTGGAGGTCGCTGAGTAGTGCGCGAGCAAAATTTAAGCTACA
ACAAGGCAAGGCTTGACCGACAATTGCATGAAGAATCTGCTTAGGGTTAGGCGTTTTGCGCTGCTTCGCG
ATGTACGGGCCAGATATACGCGTTGACATTGATTATTGACTAGTTATTAATAGTAATCAATTACGGGGTC
ATTAGTTCATAGCCCATATATGGAGTTCCGCGTTACATAACTTACGGTAAATGGCCCGCCTGGCTGACCG
CCCAACGACCCCCGCCCATTGACGTCAATAATGACGTATGTTCCCATAGTAACGCCAATAGGGACTTTCC
ATTGACGTCAATGGGTGGAGTATTTACGGTAAACTGCCCACTTGGCAGTACATCAAGTGTATCATATGCC
AAGTACGCCCCCTATTGACGTCAATGACGGTAAATGGCCCGCCTGGCATTATGCCCAGTACATGACCTTA
TGGGACTTTCCTACTTGGCAGTACATCTACGTATTAGTCATCGCTATTACCATGGTGATGCGGTTTTGGC
AGTACATCAATGGGCGTGGATAGCGGTTTGACTCACGGGGATTTCCAAGTCTCCACCCCATTGACGTCAA
TGGGAGTTTGTTTTGGCACCAAAATCAACGGGACTTTCCAAAATGTCGTAACAACTCCGCCCCATTGACG
CAAATGGGCGGTAGGCGTGTACGGTGGGAGGTCTATATAAGCAGAGCTCTCTGGCTAACTAGAGAACCCA
CTGCTTACTGGCTTATCGAAATTAATACGACTCACTATAGGGAGACCCAAGCTGGCTAGCGTTTAAACTT
AAGCTTGGTACCGAGCTCGGATCCACTAGTCCAGTGTGGTGGAATTCATGGTGAGCAAGGGCGAGGAGGA
TAACATGGCCATCATCAAGGAGTTCATGCGCTTCAAGGTGCACATGGAGGGCTCCGTGAACGGCCACGAG
TTCGAGATCGAGGGCGAGGGCGAGGGCCGCCCCTACGAGGGCACCCAGACCGCCAAGCTGAAGGTGACCA
AGGGTGGCCCCCTGCCCTTCGCCTGGGACATCCTGTCCCCTCAGTTCATGTACGGCTCCAAGGCCTACGT
GAAGCACCCCGCCGACATCCCCGACTACTTGAAGCTGTCCTTCCCCGAGGGCTTCAAGTGGGAGCGCGTG
ATGAACTTCGAGGACGGCGGCGTGGTGACCGTGACCCAGGACTCCTCCCTGCAGGACGGCGAGTTCATCT
ACAAGGTGAAGCTGCGCGGCACCAACTTCCCCTCCGACGGCCCCGTAATGCAGAAGAAGACCATGGGCTG
GGAGGCCTCCTCCGAGCGGATGTACCCCGAGGACGGCGCCCTGAAGGGCGAGATCAAGCAGAGGCTGAAG
CTGAAGGACGGCGGCCACTACGACGCTGAGGTCAAGACCACCTACAAGGCCAAGAAGCCCGTGCAGCTGC
CCGGCGCCTACAACGTCAACATCAAGTTGGACATCACCTCCCACAACGAGGACTACACCATCGTGGAACA
GTACGAACGCGCCGAGGGCCGCCACTCCACCGGCGGCATGGACGAGCTGTACAAGTCCGGACTCAGATCT
CGAGCTCCCTCGGCCAAACAAAGGGGCTCCAAGGGCGGCCACGGCGCCGCGAGCCCCTCGGACAAGGGCG
CCCACCCGTCGGGCGGCGCGGATGACGTGGCGAAGAAGCCGCCGGCGGCGCCGCAGCAGCCGCAGCCTCC
CGCGCCGCACCCGCCGCAGCACCCGCAGAACCAGGCGCACCGGGGCGGCCACCGCGGCCGGTCCTCAGCC
GCCACCGCCAACGCGTCCTCCGCGTCCTGCTCGCGCAGGCTTGGCCGGGTGCTCAACTTTCTCTTCTACC
TCTCCCTGGTGGCGGCGGCCGCCTTCTCGGGCTGGTATGTCCATCACGTCCTGGAGGAGGTCCAGCAGGT
CCGGCGTGGCCACCAGGACTTCTCCCGTCAGAGGGATGAGCTGGGCCAGGGCTTGCAGGGCGTCGAGCAG
AAGGTCCAATCCCTGCAAGCCACATTTGGGACTTTCGAGTCCCTCCTGAGAAACTCCCAGCATAAACAGG
ATCTCACAGAGAAAGCCGTGAAGGAAGGGGAGAGCGAGCTCAACCGAATTAGCGAAGTTCTACAGAAGTT
GCAGAATGAGATTCTCAAAGATCTGTCGGACGGGATCCACGTGGTGAAGGATGCCCGGGAGCGGGACTTC
ACGTCCCTGGAGAACACAGTCGAGGAGCGCCTGACGGAGCTTACCAAGTCTATCAATGACAACATCGCCA
TCTTCACTGATGTCCAGAAGAGGAGCCAGAAGGAGATCAATGAGGTCAAGATGAAGGTGGCCTCCCTGGA
AGAATCCAAGGGGGATCGCAGTCAGGACGTGAAAACTCTGAAGGACGCCGTGAAGGAGGTCCAGGCCTCC
ATGATGTCGAGGGAGAGGGACATTGAGGCCCTGAAGAGTTCCCTTCAGACGATGGAGTCCGACGTCTACA
CAGAGGTGCGGGAACTGGTGAGCCTCAAGCAGGAGCAACAGGCGTTCAAGCAGGCGGCCGACTCAGAGCG
CCTGGCTCTGCAGGCCCTCACGGAGAAGCTTCTGTAATCTAGAGGGCCCGTTTAAACCCGCTGATCAGCC
TCGACTGTGCCTTCTAGTTGCCAGCCATCTGTTGTTTGCCCCTCCCCCGTGCCTTCCTTGACCCTGGAAG
GTGCCACTCCCACTGTCCTTTCCTAATAAAATGAGGAAATTGCATCGCATTGTCTGAGTAGGTGTCATTC
TATTCTGGGGGGTGGGGTGGGGCAGGACAGCAAGGGGGAGGATTGGGAAGACAATAGCAGGCATGCTGGG
GATGCGGTGGGCTCTATGGCTTCTGAGGCGGAAAGAACCAGCTGGGGCTCTAGGGGGTATCCCC
[124 nt withheld, positions 3005-3128]
C
[91 nt withheld, positions 3130-3220]
A
[49 nt withheld, positions 3222-3270]
CCTTTGACGTTGGAGTCCACGTTCTTT
[37 nt withheld, positions 3298-3334]
ACCCTATCTCGGTCTATTCTTTTGATTTATAAGGGATTTTGCCGATTTCGGCCTATTGGTTAAAAAATGA
GCTGATTTAACAAAAATTTAACGCGAATTAATTCTGTGGAATGTGTGTCAGTTAGGGTGTGGAAAGTCCC
CAGGCTCCCCAGCAGGCAGAAGTATGCAAAGCATGCATCTCAATTAGTCAGCAACCAGGTGTGGAAAGTC
CCCAGGCTCCCCAGCAGGCAGAAGTATGCAAAGCATGCATCTCAATTAGTCAGCAACCATAGTCCCGCCC
CTAACTCCGCCCATCCCGCCCCTAACTCCGCCCAGTTCCGCCCATTCTCCGCCCCATGGCTGACTAATTT
TTTTTATTTATGCAGAGGCCGAGGCCGCCTCTGCCTCTGAGCTATTCCAGAAGTAGTGAGGAGGCTTTTT
TGGAGGCCTAGGCTTTTGCAAAAAGCTCCCGGGAGCTTGTATATCCATTTTCGGATCTGATCAAGAGACA
GGATGAGGATCGTTTCGCATGATTGAACAAGATGGATTGCACGCAGGTTCTCCGGCCGCTTGGGTGGAGA
GGCTATTCGGCTATGACTGGGCACAACAGACAATCGGCTGCTCTGATGCCGCCGTGTTCCGGCTGTCAGC
GCAGGGGCGCCCGGTTCTTTTTGTCAAGACCGACCTGTCCGGTGCCCTGAATGAACTGCAGGACGAGGCA
GCGCGGCTATCGTGGCTGGCCACGACGGGCGTTCCTTGCGCAGCTGTGCTCGACGTTGTCACTGAAGCGG
GAAGGGACTGGCTGCTATTGGGCGAAGTGCCGGGGCATGATCTCCTGTCATCTCACCTTGCTCCTGCCGA
GAAAGTATCCATCATGGCTGATGCAATGCGGCGGCTGCATACGCTTGATCCGGCTACCTGCCCATTCGAC
CACCAAGCGAAACATCGCATCGAGCGAGCACGTACTCGGATGGAAGCCGGTCTTGTCGATCAGGATGATC
TGGACGAAGAGCATCAGGGGCTCGCGCCAGCCGAACTGTTCGCCAGGCTCAAGGCGCGCATGCCCGACGG
CGAGGATCTCGTCGTGACCCATGGCGATGCCTGCTTGCCGAATATCATGGTGGAAAATGGCCGCTTTTCT
GGATTCATCGACTGTGGCCGGCTGGGTGTGGCGGACCGCTATCAGGACATAGCGTTGGCTACCCGTGATA
TTGCTGAAGAGCTTGGCGGCGAATGGGCTGACCGCTTCCTCGTGCTTTACGGTATCGCCGCTCCCGATTC
GCAGCGCATCGCCTTCTATCGCCTTCTTGACGAGTTCTTCTGAGCGGGACTCTGGGGTTCGAAATGACCG
ACCAAGCGACGCCCAACCTGCCATCACGAGATTTCGATTCCACCGCCGCCTTCTATGAAAGGTTGGGCTT
CGGAATCGTTTTCCGGGACGCCGGCTGGATGATCCTCCAGCGCGGGGATCTCATGCTGGAGTTCTTCGCC
CACCCCAACTTGTTTATTGCAGCTTATAATGGTTACAAATAAAGCAATAGCATCACAAATTTCACAAATA
AAGCATTTTTTTCACTGCATTCTAGTTGTGGTTTGTCCAAACTCATCAATGTATCTTATCATGTCTGTAT
ACCGTCGACCTCTAGCTAGAGCTTGGCGTAATCATGGTCATAGCTGTTTCCTGTGTGAAATTGTTATCCG
CTCACAATTCCACACAACATACGAGCCGGAAGCATAAAGTGTAAAGCCTGGGGTGCCTAATGAGTGAGCT
AACTCACATTAATTGCGTTGCGCTCACTGCCCGCTTTCCAGTCGGGAAACCTGTCGTGCCAGCTGCATTA
ATGAATCGGCCAACGCGCGGGGAGAGGCGGTTTGCGTATTGGGCGCTCTTCCGCTTCCTCGCTCACTGAC
TCGCTGCGCTCGGTCGTTCGGCTGCGGCGAGCGGTATCAGCTCACTCAAAGGCGGTAATACGGTTATCCA
CAGAATCAGGGGATAACGCAGGAAAGAACATGTGAGCAAAAGGCCAGCAAAAGGCCAGGAACCGTAAAAA
GGCCGCGTTGCTGGCGTTTTTCCATAGGCTCCGCCCCCCTGACGAGCATCACAAAAATCGACGCTCAAGT
CAGAGGTGGCGAAACCCGACAGGACTATAAAGATACCAGGCGTTTCCCCCTGGAAGCTCCCTCGTGCGCT
CTCCTGTTCCGACCCTGCCGCTTACCGGATACCTGTCCGCCTTTCTCCCTTCGGGAAGCGTGGCGCTTTC
TCATAGCTCACGCTGTAGGTATCTCAGTTCGGTGTAGGTCGTTCGCTCCAAGCTGGGCTGTGTGCACGAA
CCCCCCGTTCAGCCCGACCGCTGCGCCTTATCCGGTAACTATCGTCTTGAGTCCAACCCGGTAAGACACG
ACTTATCGCCACTGGCAGCAGCCACTGGTAACAGGATTAGCAGAGCGAGGTATGTAGGCGGTGCTACAGA
GTTCTTGAAGTGGTGGCCTAACTACGGCTACACTAGAAGAACAGTATTTGGTATCTGCGCTCTGCTGAAG
CCAGTTACCTTCGGAAAAAGAGTTGGTAGCTCTTGATCCGGCAAACAAACCACCGCTGGTAGCGGTGGTT
TTTTTGTTTGCAAGCAGCAGATTACGCGCAGAAAAAAAGGATCTCAAGAAGATCCTTTGATCTTTTCTAC
GGGGTCTGACGCTCAGTGGAACGAAAACTCACGTTAAGGGATTTTGGTCATGAGATTATCAAAAAGGATC
TTCACCTAGATCCTTTTAAATTAAAAATGAAGTTTTAAATCAATCTAAAGTATATATGAGTAAACTTGGT
CTGACAGTTACCAATGCTTAATCAGTGAGGCACCTATCTCAGCGATCTGTCTATTTCGTTCATCCATAGT
TGCCTGACTCCCCGTCGTGTAGATAACTACGATACGGGAGGGCTTACCATCTGGCCCCAGTGCTGCAATG
ATACCGCGAGACCCACGCTCACCGGCTCCAGATTTATCAGCAATAAACCAGCCAGCCGGAAGGGCCGAGC
GCAGAAGTGGTCCTGCAACTTTATCCGCCTCCATCCAGTCTATTAATTGTTGCCGGGAAGCTAGAGTAAG
TAGTTCGCCAGTTAATAGTTTGCGCAACGTTGTTGCCATTGCTACAGGCATCGTGGTGTCACGCTCGTCG
TTTGGTATGGCTTCATTCAGCTCCGGTTCCCAACGATCAAGGCGAGTTACATGATCCCCCATGTTGTGCA
AAAAAGCGGTTAGCTCCTTCGGTCCTCCGATCGTTGTCAGAAGTAAGTTGGCCGCAGTGTTATCACTCAT
GGTTATGGCAGCACTGCATAATTCTCTTACTGTCATGCCATCCGTAAGATGCTTTTCTGTGACTGGTGAG
TACTCAACCAAGTCATTCTGAGAATAGTGTATGCGGCGACCGAGTTGCTCTTGCCCGGCGTCAATACGGG
ATAATACCGCGCCACATAGCAGAACTTTAAAAGTGCTCATCATTGGAAAACGTTCTTCGGGGCGAAAACT
CTCAAGGATCTTACCGCTGTTGAGATCCAGTTCGATGTAACCCACTCGTGCACCCAACTGATCTTCAGCA
TCTTTTACTTTCACCAGCGTTTCTGGGTGAGCAAAAACAGGAAGGCAAAATGCCGCAAAAAAGGGAATAA
GGGCGACACGGAAATGTTGAATACTCATACTCTTCCTTTTTCAATATTATTGAAGCATTTATCAGGGTTA
TTGTCTCATGAGCGGATACATATTTGAATGTATTTAGAAAAATAAACAAATAGGGGTTCCGCGCACATTT
CCCCGAAAAGTGCCACCTGACGTC
Features (pLannotate 1.2.2; 22 found; start..end, strand, type, name):
     28..80      -  misc_feature   bom (fragment): basis of mobility region from pBR322
    235..614     +  enhancer       CMV enhancer: human cytomegalovirus immediate early enhancer
    615..818     +  promoter       CMV promoter: human cytomegalovirus (CMV) immediate early promoter
    814..847     +  LTR            5' LTR (truncated) (fragment): truncated 5' long terminal repeat (LTR) from HIV-1
    863..881     +  promoter       T7 promoter: promoter for bacteriophage T7 RNA polymerase
    958..1665    +  CDS            mCherry: mCherry is a basic (constitutively fluorescent) red fluorescent protein published in 2004, derived from Discosoma sp.. It is reported to be a very rapidly-maturing monomer with low acid sensitivity.
   1666..1687    +  misc_feature   MCS (fragment): multiple cloning site
   1687..2694    +  CDS            Ckap4 (fragment): CKAP4_MOUSE - Experimental evidence at protein level: Swiss-Prot protein existence level 1. Mediates the anchoring of the endoplasmic reticulum to microtubules. From Mus musculus (Mouse).
   2735..2959    +  polyA_signal   bGH poly(A) signal: bovine growth hormone polyadenylation signal
   2963..2984    +  promoter       SV40 promoter (fragment): SV40 enhancer and early promoter
   3005..3433    +  rep_origin     f1 ori (sequence partly withheld): f1 bacteriophage origin of replication; arrow indicates direction of (+) strand synthesis
   3447..3776    +  promoter       SV40 promoter: SV40 enhancer and early promoter
   3843..4637    +  CDS            NeoR/KanR: aminoglycoside phosphotransferase from Tn5; aph(3')-II (or nptII); confers resistance to neomycin, kanamycin, and G418 (Geneticin®)
   4658..4816    +  CDS            ble (fragment): BLE_KLEPN - Experimental evidence at protein level: Swiss-Prot protein existence level 1. Binding protein with a strong affinity to the bleomycin family of antibiotics. Binds to CL990; an antimitotic-antibiotic compound. From Klebsiella pneumoniae.
   4811..4932    +  polyA_signal   SV40 poly(A) signal: SV40 polyadenylation signal
   5005..5021    -  protein_bind   lac operator: The lac repressor binds to the lac operator to inhibit transcription in E. coli. This inhibition can be relieved by adding lactose or isopropyl-β-D-thiogalactopyranoside (IPTG). lac repressor encoded by lacI
   5029..5059    -  promoter       lac promoter: promoter for the E. coli lac operon
   5074..5095    -  protein_bind   CAP binding site: CAP binding activates transcription in the presence of cAMP. E. coli catabolite activator protein
   5108..5200    -  CDS            lacI (fragment): lac repressor; lacI; The lac repressor binds to the lac operator to inhibit transcription in E. coli. This inhibition can be relieved by adding lactose or isopropyl-β-D-thiogalactopyranoside (IPTG).
   5383..5971    -  rep_origin     ori: high-copy-number ColE1/pMB1/pBR322/pUC origin of replication
   6142..7002    -  CDS            AmpR: β-lactamase; bla; confers resistance to ampicillin, carbenicillin, and related antibiotics
   7003..7107    -  promoter       AmpR promoter: bla
