[The description below was written by a language model from this plasmid's Addgene catalogue record and pLannotate feature annotations shown in this document.]
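Description:
mCherry-Climp63(1–336) is a mammalian expression plasmid built on the pcDNA3.1 backbone that produces a red fluorescent fusion of a truncated mouse Climp63 (Ckap4). Climp63 is an endoplasmic reticulum membrane protein that helps anchor the ER to microtubules. The insert is limited to residues 1–336, so only part of the luminal domain is retained. In the annotated sequence, the human CMV immediate-early enhancer and promoter drive an mCherry coding sequence. This is joined through a short multiple-cloning-site remnant to the Ckap4 fragment of about 1 kb, which places mCherry at the N terminus of the fusion. The transcript is terminated by the bovine growth hormone polyadenylation signal. A T7 promoter sits between the CMV promoter and the fusion gene, as is standard for this backbone. The insert was assembled by Gibson cloning, and part of the plasmid derives from an earlier deposited construct.

In E. coli the plasmid is maintained by a high-copy ColE1/pUC-type origin and selected with ampicillin through the β-lactamase gene; an f1 origin is also present. For mammalian cells, an SV40 early promoter drives the Tn5 neomycin phosphotransferase gene, followed by an SV40 poly(A) signal, which allows G418 selection of stable transfectants. Several small annotated fragments (an HIV-1 LTR fragment, ble, lacI, bom and lac promoter/operator elements) look like backbone remnants or short sequence matches rather than functional parts. The sequenced record is 7,138 nt, slightly longer than the catalogued total of 7,085 bp. The stated purpose is to express mCherry-Climp63 with a partial luminal domain. The associated publication concerns distinct ER tubule forms, so the construct probably serves to image the truncated protein and test the role of the luminal domain in ER morphology, though the record does not say this.
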