Addgene plasmid #186957: mCherry-Climp63(1–336)
Purpose: Expresses mCherry-Climp63 with partial luminal domain
Depositing lab: Ke Xu. Depositing organization: University of California, Berkeley. Publication: The endoplasmic reticulum adopts two distinct tubule forms. Wang B, Zhao Z, Xiong M, Yan R, Xu K. Proc Natl Acad Sci U S A. 2022 May 3;119(18):e2117559119. doi: 10.1073/pnas.2117559119. Epub 2022 Apr 26. PubMed 35471903.
Backbone
  Vector backbone: pcDNA3.1
  Backbone size w/o insert (bp): 5345
  Total vector size (bp): 7085
  Vector type: Mammalian Expression
  Selectable markers: Neomycin (select with G418)
Growth in bacteria
  Bacterial resistance: Ampicillin, 100 μg/mL
  Growth temperature: 37°C
  Growth strain: DH5alpha
  Copy number: High Copy
Gene/Insert
  Gene/Insert name: Ckap4 (alt name: Climp63)
  Species: M. musculus (mouse)
  Insert size (bp): 1011
  Mutation: Only remain partial luminal domain
  Entrez Gene: Ckap4 (a.k.a. 5630400A09Rik, CLIMP-63, P63)
  Promoter: CMV Promoter
  Tag / fusion protein: mCherry (N terminal on insert)
  Cloning method: Gibson Cloning
  Sequencing primers: 5′ cgcaaatgggcggtaggcgtg; 3′ tagaaggcacagtcgagg
Resource information
  A portion of this plasmid was derived from a plasmid made by: Plasmid #136293 from Addgene
Terms and licenses: Academic/Nonprofit Terms; Industry Terms: Not Available to Industry
How to cite: mCherry-Climp63(1–336) was a gift from Ke Xu (Addgene plasmid # 186957 ; http://n2t.net/addgene:186957 ; RRID:Addgene_186957)
